Addgene plasmid #130235: pRDAX-EMMI-033 connector(M-W)//Esp3I
Purpose: EMMA Kit # 1000000119 extension
Depositing lab: Gary Lewin. Depositing organization: Max-Delbrueck-Centrum fuer Molekulare Medizin (MDC).
Backbone
  Vector backbone: custom built
  Vector type: Synthetic Biology
Growth in bacteria
  Bacterial resistance: Kanamycin, 50 μg/mL
  Growth temperature: 37°C
  Growth strain: DH5alpha
  Copy number: High Copy
Gene/Insert
  Gene/Insert name: artificial connector
  Species: Synthetic
  Cloning method: Restriction Enzyme; 5′ cloning site unknown (unknown if destroyed); 3′ cloning site unknown (unknown if destroyed)
Terms and licenses: Academic/Nonprofit Terms; Industry Terms: Not Available to Industry
How to cite: pRDAX-EMMI-033 connector(M-W)//Esp3I was a gift from Gary Lewin (Addgene plasmid # 130235 ; http://n2t.net/addgene:130235 ; RRID:Addgene_130235)
