[The description below was written by a language model from this plasmid's Addgene catalogue record and pLannotate feature annotations shown in this document.]
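Description:
pRDAX-EMMI-033 connector(M-W)//Esp3I is a small (about 2.6 kb) synthetic-biology part plasmid on a custom-built backbone, deposited as an extension to the EMMA modular assembly kit. It is maintained in E. coli from a high-copy ColE1/pUC-type origin and selected with kanamycin through the neo (nptII) aminoglycoside phosphotransferase gene. The short Tn5 transposase fragment just upstream of neo is most likely sequence carried along with the resistance cassette, not a functional element. Short rop and bom fragments and a piece of lacI also appear to be non-functional backbone remnants.

The recorded insert is an artificial, fully synthetic connector. The feature table does not annotate it, so its length and exact position are not stated. The name suggests that it bridges assembly positions M and W and is released or assembled with the type IIS enzyme Esp3I. In a Golden Gate-style modular system, such a connector would typically stand in for several part positions that a design does not need, joining the overhang of one position to that of a later one so the assembly can still close. This reading comes from the name and the kit context; the record does not spell it out, and the cloning sites are listed as unknown. A lac promoter with its operator and CAP binding site lies on the reverse strand near the start of the sequence. No lacZα or other downstream reading frame is annotated, so the record does not establish what role, if any, it plays. The plasmid carries no annotated mammalian expression elements of its own and serves as a building block for multi-part vector construction.
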