Features (pLannotate 1.2.2; 9 found; start..end, strand, type, name):
    186..202     -  protein_bind   lac operator: The lac repressor binds to the lac operator to inhibit transcription in E. coli. This inhibition can be relieved by adding lactose or isopropyl-β-D-thiogalactopyranoside (IPTG). lac repressor encoded by lacI
    210..240     -  promoter       lac promoter: promoter for the E. coli lac operon
    255..276     -  protein_bind   CAP binding site: CAP binding activates transcription in the presence of cAMP. E. coli catabolite activator protein
    289..381     -  CDS            lacI (fragment): lac repressor; lacI; The lac repressor binds to the lac operator to inhibit transcription in E. coli. This inhibition can be relieved by adding lactose or isopropyl-β-D-thiogalactopyranoside (IPTG).
    564..1152    -  rep_origin     ori: high-copy-number ColE1/pMB1/pBR322/pUC origin of replication
   1325..1429    +  CDS            tnpA (fragment): TN5P_ECOLX - Also known as tnp. Experimental evidence at protein level: Swiss-Prot protein existence level 1. Mediates transposition of transposon Tn5 by a 'cut and paste' mechanism. First, the monomeric transposase binds the 19 bp inverted DNA repeats flanking the transposon. Then, dimerization of the DNA- bound transposase creates a synaptic DNA complex. After nicking of the first DNA strand, excision of the transposon proceeds through a series of intermediates. The transposase then mediates the insertion of the transposon at a new site by strand transfer. The activity of the wild- type tran
   1461..2252    +  CDS            neo: KKA2_KLEPN - Also known as kan, nptII. Experimental evidence at protein level: Swiss-Prot protein existence level 1. Resistance to kanamycin, neomycin, paromomycin, ribostamycin, butirosin and gentamicin B. From Klebsiella pneumoniae.
   2356..2391    +  CDS            rop (fragment): Rop protein, which maintains plasmids at low copy number; rop
   2493..2533    +  misc_feature   bom (fragment): basis of mobility region from pBR322
>Addgene plasmid #130235 | pRDAX-EMMI-033 connector(M-W)//Esp3I | depositor full sequence | sequence record 249613 | Full Sequence
CGTCTCATCACCCGATTCTCATCATGGAGACACATCAGGACATCTCCAATACCGCCATGGAAACGCACCA
AGATGCGACTGCTCTTCTGCCAGTGACGGCATTCGTCTGCAAGATTAACGGCATACAGAAAGAAACGATG
AGACGACCTGCTAGCGCTCGCTTGGATCCGAATTCAAACCTGAAATTGTTATCCGCTCACAATTCCACAC
AACATACGAGCCGGAAGCATAAAGTGTAAAGCCTGGGGTGCCTAATGAGTGAGCTAACTCACATTAATTG
CGTTGCGCTCACTGCCCGCTTTCCAGTCGGGAAACCTGTCGTGCCAGCTGCATTAATGAATCGGCCAACG
CGCGGGGAGAGGCGGTTTGCGTATTGGGCGCTCTTCCGCTTCCTCGCTCACTGACTCGCTGCGCTCGGTC
GTTCGGCTGCGGCGAGCGGTATCAGCTCACTCAAAGGCGGTAATACGGTTATCCACAGAATCAGGGGATA
ACGCAGGAAAGAACATGTGAGCAAAAGGCCAGCAAAAGGCCAGGAACCGTAAAAAGGCCGCGTTGCTGGC
GTTTTTCCATAGGCTCCGCCCCCCTGACGAGCATCACAAAAATCGACGCTCAAGTCAGAGGTGGCGAAAC
CCGACAGGACTATAAAGATACCAGGCGTTTCCCCCTGGAAGCTCCCTCGTGCGCTCTCCTGTTCCGACCC
TGCCGCTTACCGGATACCTGTCCGCCTTTCTCCCTTCGGGAAGCGTGGCGCTTTCTCATAGCTCACGCTG
TAGGTATCTCAGTTCGGTGTAGGTCGTTCGCTCCAAGCTGGGCTGTGTGCACGAACCCCCCGTTCAGCCC
GACCGCTGCGCCTTATCCGGTAACTATCGTCTTGAGTCCAACCCGGTAAGACACGACTTATCGCCACTGG
CAGCAGCCACTGGTAACAGGATTAGCAGAGCGAGGTATGTAGGCGGTGCTACAGAGTTCTTGAAGTGGTG
GCCTAACTACGGCTACACTAGAAGAACAGTATTTGGTATCTGCGCTCTGCTGAAGCCAGTTACCTTCGGA
AAAAGAGTTGGTAGCTCTTGATCCGGCAAACAAACCACCGCTGGTAGCGGTGGTTTTTTTGTTTGCAAGC
AGCAGATTACGCGCAGAAAAAAAGGATCTCAAGAAGATCCTTTGATCTTTTCTACGGGGTCTGACGCTCA
GTGGAACGAAAACTCACGTTAAGGGATTTTGGTCATGAGATTATCAAAAAGGATCTTCACCTAGATCCTT
TTAAATTAAAAATGAAGTTTTAAATCAATCTAAAGTATATATGAGTAAACTTGGTCTGACAGCCGGAATT
GCCAGCTGGGGCGCCCTCTGGTAAGGTTGGGAAGCCCTGCAAAGTAAACTGGATGGCTTTCTTGCCGCCA
AGGATCTGATGGCGCAGGGGATCAAGATCTGATCAAGAGACAGGATGAGGATCGTTTCGCATGATTGAAC
AAGATGGATTGCACGCAGGTTCTCCGGCCGCTTGGGTGGAGAGGCTATTCGGCTATGACTGGGCACAACA
GACAATCGGCTGCTCTGATGCCGCCGTGTTCCGGCTGTCAGCGCAGGGGCGCCCGGTTCTTTTTGTCAAG
ACCGACCTGTCCGGTGCCCTGAATGAACTGCAGGACGAGGCAGCGCGGCTATCGTGGCTGGCCACGACGG
GCGTTCCTTGCGCAGCTGTGCTCGACGTTGTCACTGAAGCGGGAAGGGACTGGCTGCTATTGGGCGAAGT
GCCGGGGCAGGATCTCCTGTCATCCCACCTTGCTCCTGCCGAGAAAGTATCCATCATGGCTGATGCAATG
CGGCGGCTGCATACGCTTGATCCGGCTACCTGCCCATTCGACCACCAAGCGAAACATCGCATCGAGCGAG
CACGTACTCGGATGGAAGCCGGTCTTGTCGATCAGGATGATCTGGACGAAGAGCATCAGGGGCTCGCGCC
AGCCGAACTGTTCGCCAGGCTCAAGGCGCGCATGCCCGACGGCGAGGATCTCGTCGTGACCCATGGCGAT
GCCTGCTTGCCGAATATCATGGTGGAAAATGGCCGCTTTTCTGGATTCATCGACTGTGGCCGGCTGGGTG
TGGCGGACCGCTATCAGGACATAGCGTTGGCTACCCGTGATATTGCTGAAGAGCTTGGCGGCGAATGGGC
TGACCGCTTCCTCGTGCTTTACGGTATCGCCGCTCCCGATTCGCAGCGCATCGCCTTCTATCGCCTTCTT
GACGAGTTCTTCTGATCCGCGCACATTTCCCCGAAAAGTGCCACCTGACGTCTAAGAAACCATTATTATC
ATGACATTAACCTATAAAAATAGGCGTATCACGAGGCCCTTTCGTCTCGCGCGTTTCGGTGATGACGGTG
AAAACCTCTGACACATGCAGCTCCCGGAGACGGTCACAGCTTGTCTGTAAGCGGATGCCGGGAGCAGACA
AGCCCGTCAGGGCGCGTCAGCGGGTGTTGGCGGGTGTCGGGGCTGGCTTAACTATGCGGCATCAGAGCAG
ATTGTACTGAGAGAAACCCAATTGGGTACCGAGCTCCCTGCAGGAAGC
